>Addgene plasmid #77326 | ALPK3 gRNA (BRDN0001146758) | addgene full sequence | sequence record 187544 | Addgene Assembled Sequence
CCCGGGTGCAAAGATGGATAAAGTTTTAAACAGAGAGGAATCTTTGCAGCTAATGGACCTTCTAGGTCTT
GAAAGGAGTGGGAATTGGCTCCGGTGCCCGTCAGTGGGCAGAGCGCACATCGCCCACAGTCCCCGAGAAG
TTGGGGGGAGGGGTCGGCAATTGATCCGGTGCCTAGAGAAGGTGGCGCGGGGTAAACTGGGAAAGTGATG
TCGTGTACTGGCTCCGCCTTTTTCCCGAGGGTGGGGGAGAACCGTATATAAGTGCAGTAGTCGCCGTGAA
CGTTCTTTTTCGCAACGGGTTTGCCGCCAGAACACAGGTAAGTGCCGTGTGTGGTTCCCGCGGGCCTGGC
CTCTTTACGGGTTATGGCCCTTGCGTGCCTTGAATTACTTCCACCTGGCTGCAGTACGTGATTCTTGATC
CCGAGCTTCGGGTTGGAAGTGGGTGGGAGAGTTCGAGGCCTTGCGCTTAAGGAGCCCCTTCGCCTCGTGC
TTGAGTTGAGGCCTGGCCTGGGCGCTGGGGCCGCCGCGTGCGAATCTGGTGGCACCTTCGCGCCTGTCTC
GCTGCTTTCGATAAGTCTCTAGCCATTTAAAATTTTTGATGACCTGCTGCGACGCTTTTTTTCTGGCAAG
ATAGTCTTGTAAATGCGGGCCAAGATCTGCACACTGGTATTTCGGTTTTTGGGGCCGCGGGCGGCGACGG
GGCCCGTGCGTCCCAGCGCACATGTTCGGCGAGGCGGGGCCTGCGAGCGCGGCCACCGAGAATCGGACGG
GGGTAGTCTCAAGCTGGCCGGCCTGCTCTGGTGCCTGGCCTCGCGCCGCCGTGTATCGCCCCGCCCTGGG
CGGCAAGGCTGGCCCGGTCGGCACCAGTTGCGTGAGCGGAAAGATGGCCGCTTCCCGGCCCTGCTGCAGG
GAGCTCAAAATGGAGGACGCGGCGCTCGGGAGAGCGGGCGGGTGAGTCACCCACACAAAGGAAAAGGGCC
TTTCCGTCCTCAGCCGTCGCTTCATGTGACTCCACGGAGTACCGGGCGCCGTCCAGGCACCTCGATTAGT
TCTCGAGCTTTTGGAGTACGTCGTCTTTAGGTTGGGGGGAGGGGTTTTATGCGATGGAGTTTCCCCACAC
TGAGTGGGTGGAGACTGAAGTTAGGCCAGCTTGGCACTTGATGTAATTCTCCTTGGAATTTGCCCTTTTT
GAGTTTGGATCTTGGTTCATTCTCAAGCCTCAGACAGTGGTTCAAAGTTTTTTTCTTCCATTTCAGGTGT
CGTGACGTACGGCCACCATGACCGAGTACAAGCCCACGGTGCGCCTCGCCACCCGCGACGACGTCCCCAG
GGCCGTACGCACCCTCGCCGCCGCGTTCGCCGACTACCCCGCCACGCGCCACACCGTCGATCCGGACCGC
CACATCGAGCGGGTCACCGAGCTGCAAGAACTCTTCCTCACGCGCGTCGGGCTCGACATCGGCAAGGTGT
GGGTCGCGGACGACGGCGCCGCCGTGGCGGTCTGGACCACGCCGGAGAGCGTCGAAGCGGGGGCGGTGTT
CGCCGAGATCGGCCCGCGCATGGCCGAGTTGAGCGGTTCCCGGCTGGCCGCGCAGCAACAGATGGAAGGC
CTCCTGGCGCCGCACCGGCCCAAGGAGCCCGCGTGGTTCCTGGCCACCGTCGGAGTCTCGCCCGACCACC
AGGGCAAGGGTCTGGGCAGCGCCGTCGTGCTCCCCGGAGTGGAGGCGGCCGAGCGCGCCGGGGTGCCCGC
CTTCCTGGAGACCTCCGCGCCCCGCAACCTCCCCTTCTACGAGCGGCTCGGCTTCACCGTCACCGCCGAC
GTCGAGGTGCCCGAAGGACCGCGCACCTGGTGCATGACCCGCAAGCCCGGTGCCTGAACGCGTTAAGTCG
ACAATCAACCTCTGGATTACAAAATTTGTGAAAGATTGACTGGTATTCTTAACTATGTTGCTCCTTTTAC
GCTATGTGGATACGCTGCTTTAATGCCTTTGTATCATGCTATTGCTTCCCGTATGGCTTTCATTTTCTCC
TCCTTGTATAAATCCTGGTTGCTGTCTCTTTATGAGGAGTTGTGGCCCGTTGTCAGGCAACGTGGCGTGG
TGTGCACTGTGTTTGCTGACGCAACCCCCACTGGTTGGGGCATTGCCACCACCTGTCAGCTCCTTTCCGG
GACTTTCGCTTTCCCCCTCCCTATTGCCACGGCGGAACTCATCGCCGCCTGCCTTGCCCGCTGCTGGACA
GGGGCTCGGCTGTTGGGCACTGACAATTCCGTGGTGTTGTCGGGGAAATCATCGTCCTTTCCTTGGCTGC
TCGCCTGTGTTGCCACCTGGATTCTGCGCGGGACGTCCTTCTGCTACGTCCCTTCGGCCCTCAATCCAGC
GGACCTTCCTTCCCGCGGCCTGCTGCCGGCTCTGCGGCCTCTTCCGCGTCTTCGCCTTCGCCCTCAGACG
AGTCGGATCTCCCTTTGGGCCGCCTCCCCGCGTCGACTTTAAGACCAATGACTTACAAGGCAGCTGTAGA
TCTTAGCCACTTTTTAAAAGAAAAGGGGGGACTGGAAGGGCTAATTCACTCCCAACGAAGACAAGATCTG
CTTTTTGCTTGTACTGGGTCTCTCTGGTTAGACCAGATCTGAGCCTGGGAGCTCTCTGGCTAACTAGGGA
ACCCACTGCTTAAGCCTCAATAAAGCTTGCCTTGAGTGCTTCAAGTAGTGTGTGCCCGTCTGTTGTGTGA
CTCTGGTAACTAGAGATCCCTCAGACCCTTTTAGTCAGTGTGGAAAATCTCTAGCAGTACGTATAGTAGT
TCATGTCATCTTATTATTCAGTATTTATAACTTGCAAAGAAATGAATATCAGAGAGTGAGAGGAACTTGT
TTATTGCAGCTTATAATGGTTACAAATAAAGCAATAGCATCACAAATTTCACAAATAAAGCATTTTTTTC
ACTGCATTCTAGTTGTGGTTTGTCCAAACTCATCAATGTATCTTATCATGTCTGGCTCTAGCTATCCCGC
CCCTAACTCCGCCCATCCCGCCCCTAACTCCGCCCAGTTCCGCCCATTCTCCGCCCCATGGCTGACTAAT
TTTTTTTATTTATGCAGAGGCCGAGGCCGCCTCGGCCTCTGAGCTATTCCAGAAGTAGTGAGGAGGCTTT
TTTGGAGGCCTAGGGACGTACCCAATTCGCCCTATAGTGAGTCGTATTACGCGCGCTCACTGGCCGTCGT
TTTACAACGTCGTGACTGGGAAAACCCTGGCGTTACCCAACTTAATCGCCTTGCAGCACATCCCCCTTTC
GCCAGCTGGCGTAATAGCGAAGAGGCCCGCACCGATCGCCCTTCCCAACAGTTGCGCAGCCTGAATGGCG
AATGGG
[124 nt withheld, positions 3367-3490]
C
[91 nt withheld, positions 3492-3582]
A
[49 nt withheld, positions 3584-3632]
CCTTTGACGTTGGAGTCCACGTTCTTT
[37 nt withheld, positions 3660-3696]
ACCCTATCTCGGTCTATTCTTTTGATTTATAAGGGATTTTGCCGATTTCGGCCTATTGGTTAAAAAATGA
GCTGATTTAACAAAAATTTAACGCGAATTTTAACAAAATATTAACGCTTACAATTTAGGTGGCACTTTTC
GGGGAAATGTGCGCGGAACCCCTATTTGTTTATTTTTCTAAATACATTCAAATATGTATCCGCTCATGAG
ACAATAACCCTGATAAATGCTTCAATAATATTGAAAAAGGAAGAGTATGAGTATTCAACATTTCCGTGTC
GCCCTTATTCCCTTTTTTGCGGCATTTTGCCTTCCTGTTTTTGCTCACCCAGAAACGCTGGTGAAAGTAA
AAGATGCTGAAGATCAGTTGGGTGCACGAGTGGGTTACATCGAACTGGATCTCAACAGCGGTAAGATCCT
TGAGAGTTTTCGCCCCGAAGAACGTTTTCCAATGATGAGCACTTTTAAAGTTCTGCTATGTGGCGCGGTA
TTATCCCGTATTGACGCCGGGCAAGAGCAACTCGGTCGCCGCATACACTATTCTCAGAATGACTTGGTTG
AGTACTCACCAGTCACAGAAAAGCATCTTACGGATGGCATGACAGTAAGAGAATTATGCAGTGCTGCCAT
AACCATGAGTGATAACACTGCGGCCAACTTACTTCTGACAACGATCGGAGGACCGAAGGAGCTAACCGCT
TTTTTGCACAACATGGGGGATCATGTAACTCGCCTTGATCGTTGGGAACCGGAGCTGAATGAAGCCATAC
CAAACGACGAGCGTGACACCACGATGCCTGTAGCAATGGCAACAACGTTGCGCAAACTATTAACTGGCGA
ACTACTTACTCTAGCTTCCCGGCAACAATTAATAGACTGGATGGAGGCGGATAAAGTTGCAGGACCACTT
CTGCGCTCGGCCCTTCCGGCTGGCTGGTTTATTGCTGATAAATCTGGAGCCGGTGAGCGTGGGTCTCGCG
GTATCATTGCAGCACTGGGGCCAGATGGTAAGCCCTCCCGTATCGTAGTTATCTACACGACGGGGAGTCA
GGCAACTATGGATGAACGAAATAGACAGATCGCTGAGATAGGTGCCTCACTGATTAAGCATTGGTAACTG
TCAGACCAAGTTTACTCATATATACTTTAGATTGATTTAAAACTTCATTTTTAATTTAAAAGGATCTAGG
TGAAGATCCTTTTTGATAATCTCATGACCAAAATCCCTTAACGTGAGTTTTCGTTCCACTGAGCGTCAGA
CCCCGTAGAAAAGATCAAAGGATCTTCTTGAGATCCTTTTTTTCTGCGCGTAATCTGCTGCTTGCAAACA
AAAAAACCACCGCTACCAGCGGTGGTTTGTTTGCCGGATCAAGAGCTACCAACTCTTTTTCCGAAGGTAA
CTGGCTTCAGCAGAGCGCAGATACCAAATACTGTTCTTCTAGTGTAGCCGTAGTTAGGCCACCACTTCAA
GAACTCTGTAGCACCGCCTACATACCTCGCTCTGCTAATCCTGTTACCAGTGGCTGCTGCCAGTGGCGAT
AAGTCGTGTCTTACCGGGTTGGACTCAAGACGATAGTTACCGGATAAGGCGCAGCGGTCGGGCTGAACGG
GGGGTTCGTGCACACAGCCCAGCTTGGAGCGAACGACCTACACCGAACTGAGATACCTACAGCGTGAGCT
ATGAGAAAGCGCCACGCTTCCCGAAGGGAGAAAGGCGGACAGGTATCCGGTAAGCGGCAGGGTCGGAACA
GGAGAGCGCACGAGGGAGCTTCCAGGGGGAAACGCCTGGTATCTTTATAGTCCTGTCGGGTTTCGCCACC
TCTGACTTGAGCGTCGATTTTTGTGATGCTCGTCAGGGGGGCGGAGCCTATGGAAAAACGCCAGCAACGC
GGCCTTTTTACGGTTCCTGGCCTTTTGCTGGCCTTTTGCTCACATGTTCTTTCCTGCGTTATCCCCTGAT
TCTGTGGATAACCGTATTACCGCCTTTGAGTGAGCTGATACCGCTCGCCGCAGCCGAACGACCGAGCGCA
GCGAGTCAGTGAGCGAGGAAGCGGAAGAGCGCCCAATACGCAAACCGCCTCTCCCCGCGCGTTGGCCGAT
TCATTAATGCAGCTGGCACGACAGGTTTCCCGACTGGAAAGCGGGCAGTGAGCGCAACGCAATTAATGTG
AGTTAGCTCACTCATTAGGCACCCCAGGCTTTACACTTTATGCTTCCGGCTCGTATGTTGTGTGGAATTG
TGAGCGGATAACAATTTCACACAGGAAACAGCTATGACCATGATTACGCCAAGCGCGCAATTAACCCTCA
CTAAAGGGAACAAAAGCTGGAGCTGCAAGCTTAATGTAGTCTTATGCAATACTCTTGTAGTCTTGCAACA
TGGTAACGATGAGTTAGCAACATGCCTTACAAGGAGAGAAAAAGCACCGTGCATGCCGATTGGTGGAAGT
AAGGTGGTACGATCGTGCCTTATTAGGAAGGCAACAGACGGGTCTGACATGGATTGGACGAACCACTGAA
TTGCCGCATTGCAGAGATATTGTATTTAAGTGCCTAGCTCGATACATAAACGGGTCTCTCTGGTTAGACC
AGATCTGAGCCTGGGAGCTCTCTGGCTAACTAGGGAACCCACTGCTTAAGCCTCAATAAAGCTTGCCTTG
AGTGCTTCAAGTAGTGTGTGCCCGTCTGTTGTGTGACTCTGGTAACTAGAGATCCCTCAGACCCTTTTAG
TCAGTGTGGAAAATCTCTAGCAGTGGCGCCCGAACAGGGACTTGAAAGCGAAAGGGAAACCAGAGGAGCT
CTCTCGACGCAGGACTCGGCTTGCTGAAGCGCGCACGGCAAGAGGCGAGGGGCGGCGACTGGTGAGTACG
CCAAAAATTTTGACTAGCGGAGGCTAGAAGGAGAGAGATGGGTGCGAGAGCGTCAGTATTAAGCGGGGGA
GAATTAGATCGCGATGGGAAAAAATTCGGTTAAGGCCAGGGGGAAAGAAAAAATATAAATTAAAACATAT
AGTATGGGCAAGCAGGGAGCTAGAACGATTCGCAGTTAATCCTGGCCTGTTAGAAACATCAGAAGGCTGT
AGACAAATACTGGGACAGCTACAACCATCCCTTCAGACAGGATCAGAAGAACTTAGATCATTATATAATA
CAGTAGCAACCCTCTATTGTGTGCATCAAAGGATAGAGATAAAAGACACCAAGGAAGCTTTAGACAAGAT
AGAGGAAGAGCAAAACAAAAGTAAGACCACCGCACAGCAAGCGGCCGCTGATCTTCAGACCTGGAGGAGG
AGATATGAGGGACAATTGGAGAAGTGAATTATATAAATATAAAGTAGTAAAAATTGAACCATTAGGAGTA
GCACCCACCAAGGCAAAGAGAAGAGTGGTGCAGAGAGAAAAAAGAGCAGTGGGAATAGGAGCTTTGTTCC
TTGGGTTCTTGGGAGCAGCAGGAAGCACTATGGGCGCAGCGTCAATGACGCTGACGGTACAGGCCAGACA
ATTATTGTCTGGTATAGTGCAGCAGCAGAACAATTTGCTGAGGGCTATTGAGGCGCAACAGCATCTGTTG
CAACTCACAGTCTGGGGCATCAAGCAGCTCCAGGCAAGAATCCTGGCTGTGGAAAGATACCTAAAGGATC
AACAGCTCCTGGGGATTTGGGGTTGCTCTGGAAAACTCATTTGCACCACTGCTGTGCCTTGGAATGCTAG
TTGGAGTAATAAATCTCTGGAACAGATTTGGAATCACACGACCTGGATGGAGTGGGACAGAGAAATTAAC
AATTACACAAGCTTAATACACTCCTTAATTGAAGAATCGCAAAACCAGCAAGAAAAGAATGAACAAGAAT
TATTGGAATTAGATAAATGGGCAAGTTTGTGGAATTGGTTTAACATAACAAATTGGCTGTGGTATATAAA
ATTATTCATAATGATAGTAGGAGGCTTGGTAGGTTTAAGAATAGTTTTTGCTGTACTTTCTATAGTGAAT
AGAGTTAGGCAGGGATATTCACCATTATCGTTTCAGACCCACCTCCCAACCCCGAGGGGACCCAGAGAGG
GCCTATTTCCCATGATTCCTTCATATTTGCATATACGATACAAGGCTGTTAGAGAGATAATTAGAATTAA
TTTGACTGTAAACACAAAGATATTAGTACAAAATACGTGACGTAGAAAGTAATAATTTCTTGGGTAGTTT
GCAGTTTTAAAATTATGTTTTAAAATGGACTATCATATGCTTACCGTAACTTGAAAGTATTTCGATTTCT
TGGCTTTATATATCTTGTGGAAAGGACGAAACACCGGGAGCTCTAGGACCCGCTGTGTTTTAGAGCTAGA
AATAGCAAGTTAAAATAAGGCTAGTCCGTTATCAACTTGAAAAAGTGGCACCGAGTCGGTGCTTTTTTAA
GCTTGGCGTAACTAGATCTTGAGACAAATGGCAGTATTCATCCACAATTTTAAAAGAAAAGGGGGGATTG
GGGGGTACAGTGCAGGGGAAAGAATAGTAGACATAATAGCAACAGACATACAAACTAAAGAATTACAAAA
ACAAATTACAAAAATTCAAAATTTTCGGGTTTATTACAGGGACAGCAGAGATCCACTTTGGCGCCGGCTC
GAGGGGG
Features (pLannotate 1.2.2; 29 found; start..end, strand, type, name):
     14..80      +  CDS            small t antigen (fragment): SV40 (simian virus 40) small t antigen
    106..317     +  promoter       EF-1α core promoter: core promoter for human elongation factor EF-1α
    318..1256    +  intron         EF-1α intron A: intron upstream of the start codon of human EF-1α
   1278..1877    +  CDS            PuroR (fragment): puromycin N-acetyltransferase; pac from Streptomyces; confers resistance to puromycin
   1893..2481    +  misc_feature   WPRE: woodchuck hepatitis virus posttranscriptional regulatory element
   2532..2551    +  misc_feature   cPPT/CTS (fragment): central polypurine tract and central termination sequence of HIV-1
   2553..2786    +  LTR            3' LTR (ΔU3): self-inactivating 3' long terminal repeat (LTR) from HIV-1
   2864..2985    +  polyA_signal   SV40 poly(A) signal: SV40 polyadenylation signal
   3025..3160    +  rep_origin     SV40 ori: SV40 origin of replication
   3181..3199    -  promoter       T7 promoter: promoter for bacteriophage T7 RNA polymerase
   3207..3362    +  CDS            lacZα (fragment): LacZα fragment of β-galactosidase; lacZ fragment
   3367..3795    +  rep_origin     f1 ori (sequence partly withheld): f1 bacteriophage origin of replication; arrow indicates direction of (+) strand synthesis
   3848..3952    +  promoter       AmpR promoter: bla
   3953..4813    +  CDS            AmpR: β-lactamase; bla; confers resistance to ampicillin, carbenicillin, and related antibiotics
   4984..5572    +  rep_origin     ori: high-copy-number ColE1/pMB1/pBR322/pUC origin of replication
   5755..5847    +  CDS            lacI (fragment): lac repressor; lacI; The lac repressor binds to the lac operator to inhibit transcription in E. coli. This inhibition can be relieved by adding lactose or isopropyl-β-D-thiogalactopyranoside (IPTG).
   5860..5881    +  protein_bind   CAP binding site: CAP binding activates transcription in the presence of cAMP. E. coli catabolite activator protein
   5896..5926    +  promoter       lac promoter: promoter for the E. coli lac operon
   5934..5950    +  protein_bind   lac operator: The lac repressor binds to the lac operator to inhibit transcription in E. coli. This inhibition can be relieved by adding lactose or isopropyl-β-D-thiogalactopyranoside (IPTG). lac repressor encoded by lacI
   5995..6013    +  promoter       T3 promoter: promoter for bacteriophage T3 RNA polymerase
   6041..6267    +  promoter       RSV promoter: Rous sarcoma virus enhancer/promoter
   6268..6448    +  LTR            5' LTR (truncated): truncated 5' long terminal repeat (LTR) from HIV-1
   6495..6620    +  misc_feature   HIV-1 Ψ: packaging signal of human immunodeficiency virus type 1
   6604..6967    +  CDS            HIV-1 gag (fragment): gag protein from human immunodeficiency virus 1; gag
   7113..7346    +  misc_feature   RRE: The Rev response element (RRE) of HIV-1 allows for Rev-dependent mRNA export from the nucleus to the cytoplasm.
   7723..7749    +  CDS            Rev (fragment): human immunodeficiency virus 1 (HIV-1) Rev protein; rev; enhances nuclear export of unspliced and incompletely spliced viral mRNAs
   7753..7993    +  promoter       U6 promoter: RNA polymerase III promoter for human U6 snRNA
   8023..8098    +  misc_RNA       gRNA scaffold: guide RNA scaffold for the Streptococcus pyogenes CRISPR/Cas9 system
   8154..8271    +  misc_feature   cPPT/CTS: central polypurine tract and central termination sequence of HIV-1
