[The description below was written by a language model from this plasmid's Addgene catalogue record and pLannotate feature annotations shown in this document.]
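Description:
ALPK3 gRNA (BRDN0001146758) is a third-generation lentiviral guide RNA plasmid built on the lentiGuide-Puro backbone and designed to target human ALPK3 (alpha kinase 3) for CRISPR-Cas9 editing in mammalian cells. In bacteria, the roughly 8.3 kb plasmid is maintained through a high-copy ColE1/pUC-type origin and selected with ampicillin via the β-lactamase gene. An f1 origin, an SV40 origin and remnants of lac and phage promoter elements are also carried over from the backbone.

The lentiviral transfer cassette begins with an RSV promoter driving a truncated HIV-1 5' LTR, which makes genomic RNA production independent of Tat. This is followed by the Ψ packaging signal with a partial gag sequence, the Rev response element for Rev-dependent nuclear export, and a cPPT/CTS element that aids nuclear import of the reverse-transcribed genome. The cassette ends in a self-inactivating ΔU3 3' LTR. Within this frame, a human U6 RNA polymerase III promoter transcribes the ALPK3-specific 20-nucleotide spacer fused to the Streptococcus pyogenes gRNA scaffold. A separate EF-1α promoter, including its intron A, expresses puromycin N-acetyltransferase so that transduced cells can be selected. A WPRE downstream enhances transcript stability and expression.

The plasmid does not encode Cas9, so it must be used with a separate Cas9-expressing lentivirus or in cells that already express the nuclease. The guide was designed against the ALPK3 RefSeq transcript and belongs to a human kinome gRNA collection. It is typically used to generate ALPK3 loss-of-function cells.
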