Addgene plasmid #77326: ALPK3 gRNA (BRDN0001146758)
Purpose: 3rd generation lentiviral gRNA plasmid targeting human ALPK3
Depositing lab: John Doench & David Root. Depositing organization: Broad Institute. Publication: Optimized sgRNA design to maximize activity and minimize off-target effects of CRISPR-Cas9. Doench JG, Fusi N, Sullender M, Hegde M, Vaimberg EW, Donovan KF, Smith I, Tothova Z, Wilen C, Orchard R, Virgin HW, Listgarten J, Root DE. Nat Biotechnol. 2016 Jan 18. doi: 10.1038/nbt.3437. PubMed 26780180.
Backbone
  Vector backbone: lentiGuide-Puro
  Backbone manufacturer: Zhang Lab (Addgene plasmid # 52963)
  Vector type: Mammalian Expression, Lentiviral, CRISPR
  Selectable markers: Puromycin
Growth in bacteria
  Bacterial resistance: Ampicillin, 100 μg/mL
  Growth temperature: 37°C
  Growth strain: DH5alpha
  Copy number: High Copy
Gene/Insert
  Gene/Insert name: ALPK3 (alt names: ALPK3; NM_020778.4)
  gRNA/shRNA sequence: GGAGCTCTAGGACCCGCTGT
  Species: H. sapiens (human)
  Entrez Gene: ALPK3 (a.k.a. MAK, MIDORI, FLJ12881, FLJ21176, KIAA1330)
  Promoter: hU6
  Cloning method: Unknown
  Sequencing primers: 5′ U6-F; 3′ pS2-R
Terms and licenses: Academic/Nonprofit Terms; Industry Terms: Not Available to Industry
Depositor comments: The gRNA was designed to target the following Genbank reference sequence(s): NM_020778.4. Note that this plasmid does NOT contain Cas9. It should be used in conjunction with lentiCas9-Blast (Addgene #52962) or otherwise with cell lines already expressing Cas9. Browse the full kinome gRNA library at http://www.addgene.org/pooled-library/broadgpp-human-kinome/ or visit http://www.broadinstitute.org/rnai/public/ for detailed protocols and information.
How to cite: ALPK3 gRNA (BRDN0001146758) was a gift from John Doench & David Root (Addgene plasmid # 77326 ; http://n2t.net/addgene:77326 ; RRID:Addgene_77326)
