>Addgene plasmid #77326 | ALPK3 gRNA (BRDN0001146758) | depositor partial sequence | sequence record 144786 | Target Sequence
GGAGCTCTAGGACCCGCTGT
