>Addgene plasmid #77326 | ALPK3 gRNA (BRDN0001146758) | addgene partial sequence | sequence record 187543 | hU6-F
ACGTAGAAAGTAATAATTTCTTGGGTAGTTTGCAGTTTTAAAATTATGTTTTAAAATGGACTATCATATG
CTTACCGTAACTTGAAAGTATTTCGATTTCTTGGCTTTATATATCTTGTGGAAAGGACGAAACACCGGGA
GCTCTAGGACCCGCTGTGTTTTAGAGCTAGAAATAGCAAGTTAAAATAAGGCTAGTCCGTTATCAACTTG
AAAAAGTGGCACCGAGTCGGTGCTTTTTTAAGCTTGGCGTAACTAGATCTTGAGACAAATGGCAGTATTC
ATCCACAATTTTAAAAGAAAAGGGGGGATTGGGGGGTACAGTGCAGGGGAAAGAATAGTAGACATAATAG
CAACAGACATACAAACTAAAGAATTACAAAAACAAATTACAAAAATTCAAAATTTTCGGGTTTATTACAG
GGACAGCAGAGATCCACTTTGGCGCCGGCTCGAGGGGGCCCGGGTGCAAAGATGGATAAAGTTTTAAACA
GAGAGGAATCTTTGCAGCTAATGGACCTTCTAGGTCTTGAAAGGAGTGGGAATTGGCTCCGGTGCCCGTC
AGTGGGCAGA
